Addgene plasmid #45032: ZNF668-Flag-D3
Depositing lab: Shiaw-Yih Lin. Depositing organization: University of Texas MD Anderson Cancer Center. Publication: ZNF668 functions as a tumor suppressor by regulating p53 stability and function in breast cancer. Hu R, Peng G, Dai H, Breuer EK, Stemke-Hale K, Li K, Gonzalez-Angulo AM, Mills GB, Lin SY. Cancer Res. 2011 Oct 15;71(20):6524-34. doi: 10.1158/0008-5472.CAN-11-0853. Epub 2011 Aug 18. PubMed 21852383.
Backbone
  Vector backbone: p3XFLAG-CMV
  Backbone manufacturer: sigma
  Backbone size w/o insert (bp): 6400
  Total vector size (bp): 7453
  Vector type: Mammalian Expression
Growth in bacteria
  Bacterial resistance: Ampicillin, 100 μg/mL
  Growth temperature: 37°C
  Growth strain: DH5alpha
  Copy number: High Copy
Gene/Insert
  Gene/Insert name: ZNF668 Deletion3
  Species: H. sapiens (human)
  Insert size (bp): 1053
  Mutation: contains aa 268-619
  GenBank ID: NM_024706.3
  Entrez Gene: ZNF668
  Tag / fusion protein: FLAG (N terminal on insert)
Terms and licenses: Academic/Nonprofit Terms; Industry Terms: Not Available to Industry
How to cite: ZNF668-Flag-D3 was a gift from Shiaw-Yih Lin (Addgene plasmid # 45032 ; http://n2t.net/addgene:45032 ; RRID:Addgene_45032)
