[The description below was written by a language model from this plasmid's Addgene catalogue record.]
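Description:
ZNF668-Flag-D3 is a mammalian expression plasmid built on the commercial p3XFLAG-CMV backbone (about 6.4 kb), carrying a truncated fragment of the human zinc finger protein ZNF668. With the insert of roughly 1.05 kb, the complete plasmid is about 7.45 kb. It is maintained in E. coli as a high-copy plasmid under ampicillin selection. The record includes no feature table, so the origin of replication, polyadenylation signal and any mammalian selection marker are not documented. As the backbone name indicates, expression in mammalian cells would be driven by the strong constitutive cytomegalovirus (CMV) promoter.

The insert, designated "Deletion3", encodes amino acids 268–619 of ZNF668, so the N-terminal portion of the protein is missing and the C-terminal portion is retained. It is fused to a FLAG epitope at its N terminus. The backbone name implies a triple FLAG repeat, although the record lists the tag simply as FLAG. The tag allows the truncated protein to be detected by immunoblotting or immunofluorescence and recovered by immunoprecipitation with anti-FLAG antibodies, independently of any endogenous ZNF668.

The name suggests that this plasmid is one of a series of deletion constructs, which are typically used to map the regions of a protein responsible for particular interactions or activities. The associated study describes ZNF668 as a tumor suppressor in breast cancer that regulates p53 stability and function, so the fragment could plausibly be used in transfection and co-immunoprecipitation experiments to define the domains involved. The record does not state the specific experiments performed with this truncation.
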