>Addgene plasmid #45032 | ZNF668-Flag-D3 | addgene partial sequence | sequence record 64934 | CMV-F 5'-CGCAAATGGGCGGTAGGCGTG-3'
GAGCTCGTTTAGTGAACCGTCAGAATTAACCATGGACTACAAAGACCATGACGGTGATTATAAAGATCAT
GACATCGATTACAAGGATGACGATGACAAGCTTGGGCAGAGCCACGAGCGCACGCACTCGGGGGAGAAGC
CCTTCCTGTGCCCGCGCTGCGGCCGCATGTTCTCCGACCCCTCGAGCTTCCGTCGCCACCAGCGCGCCCA
TGAAGGGGTGAAGCCATACCACTGCGAGAAGTGCGGCAAGGACTTCCGGCAGCCGGCGGACCTGGCCATG
CACCGGCGTGTGCACACAGGCGACCGGCCGTTCAAGTGCCTGCAATGTGACAAGACGTTCGTGGCGTCCT
GGGACCTCAAGCGGCACGCGCTGGTGCACTCTGGCCAGCGGCCCTTCCGCTGTGAGGAGTGCGGGCGAGC
CTTCGCCGAGCGTGCCAGCCTCACGAAGCATAGCCGGGTGCACTCGGGGGAGCGCCCCTTCCACTGTAAC
GCATGTGGGAAATCCTTTGTGGTGTCGTCGAGCCTGAGGAAGCACGAGCGGACCCATCGAAGCAGTGAGG
CCGCGGGTGTGCCCCCTGCACAGGAGCTGGTGGTGGGGTTGGCGCTGCCTGTGGGCGTGGCAGGTGAGAG
TTCAGCCGCCCCGGCAGCAGGGGCGGGGCTGGGGGACCCTCCAGCAGGGCTGCTAGGGCTGCCCCCGGAG
TCAGGTGGTGTGATGGCCACACAGTGGCAGGTGGTGGGCATGACGGTGGAGCATGTGGAATGCCAAGATG
CTGGTGTCCGGGAGGCTCCTGGTCCCTTGGAAGGGGCAGGCGAGGCGGG
